>Addgene plasmid #128183 | pFH54 | addgene full sequence | sequence record 252946 | Addgene NGS Result
TCTGTGAAGACAAGCAAGAATTCAAGCTTGGAGGTCGAGCTGCAGGTCAACGGATCAGGATATTCTTGTT
TAAGATGTTGAACTCTATGGAGGTTTGTATGAACTGATGATCTAGGACCGGATAAGTTCCCTTCTTCATA
GCGAACTTATTCAAAGAATGTTTTGTGTATCATTCTTGTTACATTGTTATTAATGAAAAAATATTATTGG
TCATTGGACTGAACACGAGTGTTAAATATGGACCAGGCCCCAAATAAGATCCATTGATATATGAATTAAA
TAACAAGAATAAATCGAGTCACCAAACCACTTGCCTTTTTTAACGAGACTTGTTCACCAACTTGATACAA
AAGTCATTATCCTATGCAAATCAATAATCATACAAAAATATCCAATAACACTAAAAAATTAAAAGAAATG
GATAATTTCACAATATGTTATACGATAAAGAAGTTACTTTTCCAAGAAATTCACTGATTTTATAAGCCCA
CTTGCATTAGATAAATGGCAAAAAAAAACAAAAAGGAAAAGAAATAAAGCACGAAGAATTCTAGAAAATA
CGAAATACGCTTCAATGCAGTGGGACCCACGGTTCAATTATTGCCAATTTTCAGCTCCACCGTATATTTA
AAAAATAAAACGATAATGCTAAAAAAATATAAATCGTAACGATCGTTAAATCTCAACGGCTGGATCTTAT
GACGACCGTTAGAAATTGTGGTTGTCGACGAGTCAGTAATAAACGGCGTCAAAGTGGTTGCAGCCGGCAC
ACACGAGTCGTGTTTATCAACTCAAAGCACAAATACTTTTCCTCAACCTAAAAATAAGGCAATTAGCCAA
AAACAACTTTGCGTGTAAACAACGCTCAATACACGTGTCATTTTATTATTAGCTATTGCTTCACCGCCTT
AGCTTTCTCGTGACCTAGTCGTCCTCGTCTTTTCTTCTTCTTCTTCTATAAAACAATACCCAAAGAGCTC
TTCTTCTTCACAATTCAGATTTCAATTTCTCAAAATCTTAAAAACTTTCTCTCAATTCTCTCTACCGTGA
TCAAGGTAAATTTCTGTGTTCCTTATTCTCTCAAAATCTTCGATTTTGTTTTCGTTCGATCCCAATTTCG
TATATGTTCTTTGGTTTAGATTCTGTTAATCTTAGATCGAACACGATTTTCTGGGTTTGATCGTTAGATA
TCATCTTAATTCTCGATTAGGGTTTCATAGATATCATCCGATTTGTTCAAATAATTTGAGTTTTGTCGAA
TAATTACTCTTCGATTTGTGATTTCTATCTAGATCTGGTGTTAGTTTCTAGTTTGTGCGATCGAATTTGT
CGATTAATCTGAGTTTTTCTGATTAACAGGAATGGATAAGAAGTACTCTATCGGACTCGATATCGGAACT
AACTCTGTGGGATGGGCTGTGATCACCGATGAGTACAAGGTGCCATCTAAGAAGTTCAAGGTTCTCGGAA
ACACCGATAGGCACTCTATCAAGAAAAACCTTATCGGTGCTCTCCTCTTCGATTCTGGTGAAACTGCTGA
GGCTACCAGACTCAAGAGAACCGCTAGAAGAAGGTACACCAGAAGAAAGAACAGGATCTGCTACCTCCAA
GAGATCTTCTCTAACGAGATGGCTAAAGTGGATGATTCATTCTTCCACAGGCTCGAAGAGTCATTCCTCG
TGGAAGAAGATAAGAAGCACGAGAGGCACCCTATCTTCGGAAACATCGTTGATGAGGTGGCATACCACGA
GAAGTACCCTACTATCTACCACCTCAGAAAGAAGCTCGTTGATTCTACTGATAAGGCTGATCTCAGGCTC
ATCTACCTCGCTCTCGCTCACATGATCAAGTTCAGAGGACACTTCCTCATCGAGGGTGATCTCAACCCTG
ATAACTCTGATGTGGATAAGTTGTTCATCCAGCTCGTGCAGACCTACAACCAGCTTTTCGAAGAGAACCC
TATCAACGCTTCAGGTGTGGATGCTAAGGCTATCCTCTCTGCTAGGCTCTCTAAGTCAAGAAGGCTTGAG
AACCTCATTGCTCAGCTCCCTGGTGAGAAGAAGAACGGACTTTTCGGAAACTTGATCGCTCTCTCTCTCG
GACTCACCCCTAACTTCAAGTCTAACTTCGATCTCGCTGAGGATGCAAAGCTCCAGCTCTCAAAGGATAC
CTACGATGATGATCTCGATAACCTCCTCGCTCAGATCGGAGATCAGTACGCTGATTTGTTCCTCGCTGCT
AAGAACCTCTCTGATGCTATCCTCCTCAGTGATATCCTCAGAGTGAACACCGAGATCACCAAGGCTCCAC
TCTCAGCTTCTATGATCAAGAGATACGATGAGCACCACCAGGATCTCACACTTCTCAAGGCTCTTGTTAG
ACAGCAGCTCCCAGAGAAGTACAAAGAGATTTTCTTCGATCAGTCTAAGAACGGATACGCTGGTTACATC
GATGGTGGTGCATCTCAAGAAGAGTTCTACAAGTTCATCAAGCCTATCCTCGAGAAGATGGATGGAACCG
AGGAACTCCTCGTGAAGCTCAATAGAGAGGATCTTCTCAGAAAGCAGAGGACCTTCGATAACGGATCTAT
CCCTCATCAGATCCACCTCGGAGAGTTGCACGCTATCCTTAGAAGGCAAGAGGATTTCTACCCATTCCTC
AAGGATAACAGGGAAAAGATTGAGAAGATTCTCACCTTCAGAATCCCTTACTACGTGGGACCTCTCGCTA
GAGGAAACTCAAGATTCGCTTGGATGACCAGAAAGTCTGAGGAAACCATCACCCCTTGGAACTTCGAAGA
GGTGGTGGATAAGGGTGCTAGTGCTCAGTCTTTCATCGAGAGGATGACCAACTTCGATAAGAACCTTCCA
AACGAGAAGGTGCTCCCTAAGCACTCTTTGCTCTACGAGTACTTCACCGTGTACAACGAGTTGACCAAGG
TTAAGTACGTGACCGAGGGAATGAGGAAGCCTGCTTTTTTGTCAGGTGAGCAAAAGAAGGCTATCGTTGA
TCTCTTGTTCAAGACCAACAGAAAGGTGACCGTGAAGCAGCTCAAAGAGGATTACTTCAAGAAAATCGAG
TGCTTCGATTCAGTTGAGATTTCTGGTGTTGAGGATAGGTTCAACGCATCTCTCGGAACCTACCACGATC
TCCTCAAGATCATTAAGGATAAGGATTTCTTGGATAACGAGGAAAACGAGGATATCTTGGAGGATATCGT
TCTTACCCTCACCCTCTTTGAAGATAGAGAGATGATTGAAGAAAGGCTCAAGACCTACGCTCATCTCTTC
GATGATAAGGTGATGAAGCAGTTGAAGAGAAGAAGATACACTGGTTGGGGAAGGCTCTCAAGAAAGCTCA
TTAACGGAATCAGGGATAAGCAGTCTGGAAAGACAATCCTTGATTTCCTCAAGTCTGATGGATTCGCTAA
CAGAAACTTCATGCAGCTCATCCACGATGATTCTCTCACCTTTAAAGAGGATATCCAGAAGGCTCAGGTT
TCAGGACAGGGTGATAGTCTCCATGAGCATATCGCTAACCTCGCTGGATCTCCTGCAATCAAGAAGGGAA
TCCTCCAGACTGTGAAGGTTGTGGATGAGTTGGTGAAGGTGATGGGAAGGCATAAGCCTGAGAACATCGT
GATCGAAATGGCTAGAGAGAACCAGACCACTCAGAAGGGACAGAAGAACTCTAGGGAAAGGATGAAGAGG
ATCGAGGAAGGTATCAAAGAGCTTGGATCTCAGATCCTCAAAGAGCACCCTGTTGAGAACACTCAGCTCC
AGAATGAGAAGCTCTACCTCTACTACCTCCAGAACGGAAGGGATATGTATGTGGATCAAGAGTTGGATAT
CAACAGGCTCTCTGATTACGATGTTGATCATATCGTGCCACAGTCATTCTTGAAGGATGATTCTATCGAT
AACAAGGTGCTCACCAGGTCTGATAAGAACAGGGGTAAGAGTGATAACGTGCCAAGTGAAGAGGTTGTGA
AGAAAATGAAGAACTATTGGAGGCAGCTCCTCAACGCTAAGCTCATCACTCAGAGAAAGTTCGATAACTT
GACTAAGGCTGAGAGGGGAGGACTCTCTGAATTGGATAAGGCAGGATTCATCAAGAGGCAGCTTGTGGAA
ACCAGGCAGATCACTAAGCACGTTGCACAGATCCTCGATTCTAGGATGAACACCAAGTACGATGAGAACG
ATAAGTTGATCAGGGAAGTGAAGGTTATCACCCTCAAGTCAAAGCTCGTGTCTGATTTCAGAAAGGATTT
CCAATTCTACAAGGTGAGGGAAATCAACAACTACCACCACGCTCACGATGCTTACCTTAACGCTGTTGTT
GGAACCGCTCTCATCAAGAAGTATCCTAAGCTCGAGTCAGAGTTCGTGTACGGTGATTACAAGGTGTACG
ATGTGAGGAAGATGATCGCTAAGTCTGAGCAAGAGATCGGAAAGGCTACCGCTAAGTATTTCTTCTACTC
TAACATCATGAATTTCTTCAAGACCGAGATTACCCTCGCTAACGGTGAGATCAGAAAGAGGCCACTCATC
GAGACAAACGGTGAAACAGGTGAGATCGTGTGGGATAAGGGAAGGGATTTCGCTACCGTTAGAAAGGTGC
TCTCTATGCCACAGGTGAACATCGTTAAGAAAACCGAGGTGCAGACCGGTGGATTCTCTAAAGAGTCTAT
CCTCCCTAAGAGGAACTCTGATAAGCTCATTGCTAGGAAGAAGGATTGGGACCCTAAGAAATACGGTGGT
TTCGATTCTCCTACCGTGGCTTACTCTGTTCTCGTTGTGGCTAAGGTTGAGAAGGGAAAGAGTAAGAAGC
TCAAGTCTGTTAAGGAACTTCTCGGAATCACTATCATGGAAAGGTCATCTTTCGAGAAGAACCCAATCGA
TTTCCTCGAGGCTAAGGGATACAAAGAGGTTAAGAAGGATCTCATCATCAAGCTCCCAAAGTACTCACTC
TTCGAACTCGAGAACGGTAGAAAGAGGATGCTCGCTTCTGCTGGTGAGCTTCAAAAGGGAAACGAGCTTG
CTCTCCCATCTAAGTACGTTAACTTTCTTTACCTCGCTTCTCACTACGAGAAGTTGAAGGGATCTCCAGA
AGATAACGAGCAGAAGCAACTTTTCGTTGAGCAGCACAAGCACTACTTGGATGAGATCATCGAGCAGATC
TCTGAGTTCTCTAAAAGGGTGATCCTCGCTGATGCAAACCTCGATAAGGTGTTGTCTGCTTACAACAAGC
ACAGAGATAAGCCTATCAGGGAACAGGCAGAGAACATCATCCATCTCTTCACCCTTACCAACCTCGGTGC
TCCTGCTGCTTTCAAGTACTTCGATACAACCATCGATAGGAAGAGATACACCTCTACCAAAGAAGTGCTC
GATGCTACCCTCATCCATCAGTCTATCACTGGACTCTACGAGACTAGGATCGATCTCTCACAGCTCGGTG
GTGATTCAAGGGCTGATCCTAAGAAGAAGAGGAAGGTTTGAGCTTTCCAGGCCTCCCAGCTTTCGTCCGT
ATCATCGGTTTCGACAACGTTCGTCAAGTTCAATGCATCAGTTTCATTGCCCACACACCAGAATCCTACT
AAGTTTGAGTATTATGGCATTGGAAAAGCTGTTTTCTTCTATCATTTGTTCTGCTTGTAATTTACTGTGT
TCTTTCAGTTTTTGTTTTCGGACATCAAAATGCAAATGGATGGATAAGAGTTAATAAATGATATGGTCCT
TTTGTTCATTCTCAAATTATTATTATCTGTTGTTTTTACTTTAATGGGTTGAATTTAAGTAAGAAAGGAA
CTAACAGTGTGATATTAAGGTGCAATGTTAGACATATAAAACAGTCTTTCACCTCTCTTTGGTTATGTCT
TGAATTGGTTTGTTTCTTCACTTATCTGTGTAATCAAGTTTACTATGAGTCTATGATCAAGTAATTATGC
AATCAAGTTAAGTACAGTATAGGCTTGAGCTCCCCGCTACTATTGTCTTCTGCACGAAGTGGTTTAAACT
ATCAGTGTTTGACAGGATATATTGGCGGGTAAACCTAAGAGAAAAGAGCGTTTATTAGAATAATCGGATA
TTTAAAAGGGCGTGAAAAGGTTTATCCGTTCGTCCATTTGTATGTGCATGCCAACCACAGGGTTCCCCAG
ATCAGGCGCTGGCTGCTGAACCCCCAGCCGGAACTGACCCCACAAGGCCCTAGCGTTTGCAATGCACCAG
GTCATCATTGACCCAGGCGTGTTCCACCAGGCCGCTGCCTCGCAACTCTTCGCAGGCTTCGCCGACCTGC
TCGCGCCACTTCTTCACGCGGGTGGAATCCGATCCGCACATGAGGCGGAAGGTTTCCAGCTTGAGCGGGT
ACGGCTCCCGGTGCGAGCTGAAATAGTCGAACATCCGTCGGGCCGTCGGCGACAGCTTGCGGTACTTCTC
CCATATGAATTTCGTGTAGTGGTCGCCAGCAAACAGCACGACGATTTCCTCGTCGATCAGGACCTGGCAA
CGGGACGTTTTCTTGCCACGGTCCAGGACGCGGAAGCGGTGCAGCAGCGACACCGATTCCAGGTGCCCAA
CGCGGTCGGACGTGAAGCCCATCGCCGTCGCCTGTAGGCGCGACAGGCATTCCTCGGCCTTCGTGTAATA
CCGGCCATTGATCGACCAGCCCAGGTCCTGGCAAAGCTCGTAGAACGTGAAGGTGATCGGCTCGCCGATA
GGGGTGCGCTTCGCGTACTCCAACACCTGCTGCCACACCAGTTCGTCATCGTCGGCCCGCAGCTCGACGC
CGGTGTAGGTGATCTTCACGTCCTTGTTGACGTGGAAAATGACCTTGTTTTGCAGCGCCTCGCGCGGGAT
TTTCTTGTTGCGCGTGGTGAACAGGGCAGAGCGGGCCGTGTCGTTTGGCATCGCTCGCATCGTGTCCGGC
CACGGCGCAATATCGAACAAGGAAAGCTGCATTTCCTTGATCTGCTGCTTCGTGTGTTTCAGCAACGCGG
CCTGCTTGGCCTCGCTGACCTGTTTTGCCAGGTCCTCGCCGGCGGTTTTTCGCTTCTTGGTCGTCATAGT
TCCTCGCGTGTCGATGGTCATCGACTTCGCCAAACCTGCCGCCTCCTGTTCAAGACGACGCGAACGCTCC
ACGGCGGCCGATGGCGCGGGCAGGGCAGGGGGAGCCAGTTGCACGCTGTCGCGCTCGATCTTGGCCGTAG
CTTGCTGGACCATCGAGCCGACGGACTGGAAGGTTTCGCGGGGCGCACGCATGACGGTGCGGCTTGCGAT
GGTTTCGGCATCCTCGGCGGAAAACCCCGCGTCGATCAGTTCTTGCCTGTATGCCTTCCGGTCAAACGTC
CGATTCATTCACCCTCCTTGCGGGATTGCCCCGACTCACGCCGGGGCAATGTGCCCTTATTCCTGATTTG
ACCCGCCTGGTGCCTTGGTGTCCAGATAATCCACCTTATCGGCAATGAAGTCGGTCCCGTAGACCGTCTG
GCCGTCCTTCTCGTACTTGGTATTCCGAATCTTGCCCTGCACGAATACCAGCGACCCCTTGCCCAAATAC
TTGCCGTGGGCCTCGGCCTGAGAGCCAAAACACTTGATGCGGAAGAAGTCGGTGCGCTCCTGCTTGTCGC
CGGCATCGTTGCGCCACATCTAGGATCTGCCAGGAACCGTAAAAAGGCCGCGTTGCTGGCGTTTTTCCAT
AGGCTCCGCCCCCCTGACGAGCATCACAAAAATCGACGCTCAAGTCAGAGGTGGCGAAACCCGACAGGAC
TATAAAGATACCAGGCGTTTCCCCCTGGAAGCTCCCTCGTGCGCTCTCCTGTTCCGACCCTGCCGCTTAC
CGGATACCTGTCCGCCTTTCTCCCTTCGGGAAGCGTGGCGCTTTCTCATAGCTCACGCTGTAGGTATCTC
AGTTCGGTGTAGGTCGTTCGCTCCAAGCTGGGCTGTGTGCACGAACCCCCCGTTCAGCCCGACCGCTGCG
CCTTATCCGGTAACTATCGTCTTGAGTCCAACCCGGTAAGACACGACTTATCGCCACTGGCAGCAGCCAC
TGGTAACAGGATTAGCAGAGCGAGGTATGTAGGCGGTGCTACAGAGTTCTTGAAGTGGTGGCCTAACTAC
GGCTACACTAGAAGAACAGTATTTGGTATCTGCGCTCTGCTGAAGCCAGTTACCTTCGGAAAAAGAGTTG
GTAGCTCTTGATCCGGCAAACAAACCACCGCTGGTAGCGGTGGTTTTTTTGTTTGCAAGCAGCAGATTAC
GCGCAGAAAAAAAGGATCTCAAGAAGATCCTTTGATCTTTTCTACGGGGTCTGACGCTCAGTGGAACGAA
AACTCACGTTAAGGGATTTTGGTCATGAGATTATCAAAAAGGATCTTCACCTAGATCCTTTTAAATTAAA
AATGAAGTTTTAAATCAATCTAAAGTATATATGAGTAAACTTGGTCTGACAGTTACCAATGCTTAATCAG
TGAGGCACCTATCTCAGCGATCTGTCTATTTCGTTCATCCATAGTTGCCTGACTCCCCGTCGTGTAGATA
ACTACGATACGGGAGGGCTTACCATCTGGCCCCAGTGCTGCAATGATACCGCGAGAACCACGCTCACCGG
CTCCAGATTTATCAGCAATAAACCAGCCAGCCGGAAGGGCCGAGCGCAGAAGTGGTCCTGCAACTTTATC
CGCCTCCATCCAGTCTATTAATTGTTGCCGGGAAGCTAGAGTAAGTAGTTCGCCAGTTAATAGTTTGCGC
AACGTTGTTGCCATTGCTACAGGCATCGTGGTGTCACGCTCGTCGTTTGGTATGGCTTCATTCAGCTCCG
GTTCCCAACGATCAAGGCGAGTTACATGATCCCCCATGTTGTGCAAAAAAGCGGTTAGCTCCTTCGGTCC
TCCGATCGTTGTCAGAAGTAAGTTGGCCGCAGTGTTATCACTCATGGTTATGGCAGCACTGCATAATTCT
CTTACTGTCATGCCATCCGTAAGATGCTTTTCTGTGACTGGTGAGTACTCAACCAAGTCATTCTGAGAAT
AGTGTATGCGGCGACCGAGTTGCTCTTGCCCGGCGTCAATACGGGATAATACCGCGCCACATAGCAGAAC
TTTAAAAGTGCTCATCATTGGAAAACGTTCTTCGGGGCGAAAACTCTCAAGGATCTTACCGCTGTTGAGA
TCCAGTTCGATGTAACCCACTCGTGCACCCAACTGATCTTCAGCATCTTTTACTTTCACCAGCGTTTCTG
GGTGAGCAAAAACAGGAAGGCAAAATGCCGCAAAAAAGGGAATAAGGGCGACACGGAAATGTTGAATACT
CATACTCTTCCTTTTTCAATATTATTGAAGCATTTATCAAGGTTATTGTCTCATGAGCGGATACATATTT
GAATGTATTTAGAAAAATAAACAAATAGGGGTTCCGCGCACGAATTGGCCAGCGCTGCCATTTTTGGGGT
GAGGCCGTTCGCGGCCGAGGGGCGCAGCCCCTGGGGGGATGGGAGGCCCGCGTTAGCGGGCCGGGAGGGT
TCGAGAAGGGGGGGCACCCCCCTTCGGCGTGCGCGGTCACGCGCACAGGGCGCAGCCCTGGTTAAAAACA
AGGTTTATAAATATTGGTTTAAAAGCAGGTTAAAAGACAGGTTAGCGGTGGCCGAAAAACGGGCGGAAAC
CCTTGCAAATGCTGGATTTTCTGCCTGTGGACAGCCCCTCAAATGTCAATAGGTGCGCCCCTCATCTGTC
AGCACTCTGCCCCTCAAGTGTCAAGGATCGCGCCCCTCATCTGTCAGTAGTCGCGCCCCTCAAGTGTCAA
TACCGCAGGGCACTTATCCCCAGGCTTGTCCACATCATCTGTGGGAAACTCGCGTAAAATCAGGCGTTTT
CGCCGATTTGCGAGGCTGGCCAGCTCCACGTCGCCGGCCGAAATCGAGCCTGCCCCTCATCTGTCAACGC
CGCGCCGGGTGAGTCGGCCCCTCAAGTGTCAACGTCCGCCCCTCATCTGTCAGTGAGGGCCAAGTTTTCC
GCGAGGTATCCACAACGCCGGCGGCCGCGGTGTCTCGCACACGGCTTCGACGGCGTTTCTGGCGCGTTTG
CAGGGCCATAGACGGCCGCCAGCCCAGCGGCGAGGGCAACCAGCCCGGTGAGCGTCGCAAAGGAGATCCT
GATCTGACTGATGGGCTGCCTGTATCGAGTGGTGATTTTGTGCCGAGCTGCCGGTCGGGGAGCTGTTGGC
TGGCTGGTGGCAGGATATATTGTGGTGTAAACAAATTGACGCTTAGACAACTTAATAACACATTGCGGAC
GTTTTTAATGTACTGGGGTGGATGCAGTGGGCCCCAC
Features (pLannotate 1.2.2; 10 found; start..end, strand, type, name):
   1362..5465    +  CDS            cas9: CAS9_STRP1 - Also known as csn1 From Streptococcus pyogenes serotype M1.
   5486..5599    +  CDS            RBCS2 (fragment): RBS2_MESCR - Also known as RBCS-2 From Mesembryanthemum crystallinum (Common ice plant) (Cryophytum crystallinum).
   6030..6054    +  misc_feature   RB T-DNA repeat: right border repeat from nopaline C58 T-DNA
   6166..6186    -  CDS            TetR (fragment): tetracycline resistance regulatory protein; tetR
   6213..7358    -  CDS            trfA: TRFA_ECOLX - Experimental evidence at protein level: Swiss-Prot protein existence level 1. Also involved in plasmid copy number control, promoting intermolecular coupling of protein bound iterons at oriV, which inhibits replication initiation. From Escherichia coli.
   7694..8282    -  rep_origin     ori: high-copy-number ColE1/pMB1/pBR322/pUC origin of replication
   8453..9313    -  CDS            AmpR: β-lactamase; bla; confers resistance to ampicillin, carbenicillin, and related antibiotics
   9314..9418    -  promoter       AmpR promoter: bla
   9505..10136   -  rep_origin     oriV: incP origin of replication
  10228..10252   +  misc_feature   LB T-DNA repeat: left border repeat from nopaline C58 T-DNA
