[The description below was written by a language model from this plasmid's Addgene catalogue record and pLannotate feature annotations shown in this document.]
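Description:
pFH54 is a Level 1 module from a Golden Gate/MoClo-style modular cloning toolkit for plant genome editing, built in the pICH47742 acceptor backbone. It carries a single transcription unit in which the Arabidopsis UBIQUITIN10 promoter (AtUBI10p) drives an Arabidopsis codon-optimised Streptococcus pyogenes Cas9, followed by the pea3A terminator. In the 10,327 nt sequence annotation, the Cas9 coding sequence spans roughly 4.1 kb. The short downstream hit to a RuBisCO small subunit gene (RBCS fragment) is most plausibly the automated tool picking up residual coding sequence within the pea rbcS-3A-derived terminator region rather than an intended protein fusion. The UBI10 promoter itself is not annotated, although the roughly 1.1 kb of unannotated sequence between the left border and the Cas9 start is where it would be expected to lie.

The expression cassette sits between nopaline-type left and right T-DNA border repeats. The backbone combines a high-copy ColE1/pUC origin for propagation in E. coli with the broad-host-range IncP oriV and its replication initiator trfA, which allow maintenance in Agrobacterium. Bacterial selection is by ampicillin through the bla gene and its own promoter. No plant selectable marker or guide RNA cassette is recorded, which fits its role as a building block. As a Level 1 part, it is meant to be assembled with other Level 1 units, such as sgRNA expression cassettes and plant selection markers, into higher-level multigene binary constructs for Cas9-mediated editing in Arabidopsis and other plants.
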