Addgene plasmid #128183: pFH54
Purpose: Level1 AtUBI10p::SpCas9 (Arabidopsis codon optimized):pea3At
Depositing lab: Vladimir Nekrasov. Depositing organization: Rothamsted Research. Publication: A modular cloning toolkit for genome editing in plants. Hahn F, Korolev A, Sanjurjo Loures L, Nekrasov V. BMC Plant Biol. 2020 Apr 23;20(1):179. doi: 10.1186/s12870-020-02388-2. PubMed 32326901.
Backbone
  Vector backbone: pICH47742
  Vector type: Plant Expression, CRISPR, Synthetic Biology
Growth in bacteria
  Bacterial resistance: Ampicillin, 100 μg/mL
  Growth temperature: 37°C
  Growth strain: DH5alpha
  Copy number: High Copy
Gene/Insert
  Gene/Insert name: AtUBI10p::SpCas9 (Arabidopsis codon optimized):pea3At
  Species: Synthetic
Terms and licenses: Academic/Nonprofit Terms; Industry Terms: Not Available to Industry
How to cite: pFH54 was a gift from Vladimir Nekrasov (Addgene plasmid # 128183 ; http://n2t.net/addgene:128183 ; RRID:Addgene_128183)
